Addgene plasmid #88870: pcDHa_mDDX5_FL_K144N
Purpose: constitutive expression of Ha-DDX5 K144N in mammalian cells
Depositing lab: Dan Littman. Depositing organization: NYU Grossman School of Medicine. Publication: DDX5 and its associated lncRNA Rmrp modulate TH17 cell effector functions. Huang W, Thomas B, Flynn RA, Gavzy SJ, Wu L, Kim SV, Hall JA, Miraldi ER, Ng CP, Rigo F, Meadows S, Montoya NR, Herrera NG, Domingos AI, Rastinejad F, Myers RM, Fuller-Pace FV, Bonneau R, Chang HY, Acuto O, Littman DR. Nature. 2015 Dec 24;528(7583):517-22. doi: 10.1038/nature16193. Epub 2015 Dec 16. PubMed 26675721.
Backbone
  Vector backbone: pcDHa
  Backbone size w/o insert (bp): 5000
  Vector type: Mammalian Expression
  Selectable markers: Neomycin (select with G418)
Growth in bacteria
  Bacterial resistance: Ampicillin, 100 μg/mL
  Growth temperature: 37°C
  Growth strain: DH5alpha
  Copy number: High Copy
Gene/Insert
  Gene/Insert name: DDX5 (alt names: p68; DEAD (Asp-Glu-Ala-Asp) box polypeptide 5)
  Species: M. musculus (mouse)
  Insert size (bp): 1848
  Mutation: K144N
  GenBank ID: 13207
  Entrez Gene: Ddx5 (a.k.a. 2600009A06Rik, G17P1, HUMP68, Hlr1, p68)
  Promoter: CMV
  Tag / fusion protein: HA (N terminal on backbone)
  Cloning method: Restriction Enzyme; 5′ cloning site NotI (not destroyed); 3′ cloning site NotI (unknown if destroyed)
  Sequencing primers: 5′ CMV-F; 3′ SP6
Terms and licenses: Academic/Nonprofit Terms; Industry Terms: Not Available to Industry
How to cite: pcDHa_mDDX5_FL_K144N was a gift from Dan Littman (Addgene plasmid # 88870 ; http://n2t.net/addgene:88870 ; RRID:Addgene_88870)
