[The description below was written by a language model from this plasmid's Addgene catalogue record and pLannotate feature annotations shown in this document.]
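Description:
pcDHa_mDDX5_FL_K144N is a mammalian expression plasmid built on the pcDHa backbone, a pcDNA-style vector that supplies an N-terminal HA epitope tag. It is designed for constitutive production of a mutant mouse DDX5 (p68) DEAD-box RNA helicase. In bacteria it is maintained at high copy through a ColE1/pUC-type origin and selected with ampicillin via the β-lactamase gene. An f1 origin is also present. For mammalian cells, an SV40 early promoter drives a neomycin phosphotransferase cassette ending in an SV40 polyadenylation signal, which allows G418 selection of stable transfectants.

The expression unit consists of the human CMV immediate-early enhancer and promoter, the full-length Ddx5 coding sequence (about 1.85 kb, cloned through NotI sites) and a bovine growth hormone polyadenylation signal. T7 and SP6 phage promoters flank the insert and serve as in vitro transcription or sequencing primer sites. The HA tag is recorded as coming from the backbone, upstream of the insert, although the automated feature table does not annotate it separately. The table also lists several short fragments (an HIV-1 LTR piece, a partial SV40 promoter, ble, lacI and bom remnants). These appear to be backbone leftovers or incidental matches rather than functional elements.

The insert carries a K144N substitution. The record does not state its functional effect, though the "FL" in the name indicates the full-length protein. The associated publication concerns DDX5 and the lncRNA Rmrp in TH17 cell effector function. This suggests the construct is used to express the HA-tagged mutant for comparison with wild-type DDX5, with the tag allowing detection or immunoprecipitation.
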