Features (pLannotate 1.2.2; 21 found; start..end, strand, type, name):
      1..380     +  enhancer       CMV enhancer: human cytomegalovirus immediate early enhancer
    381..584     +  promoter       CMV promoter: human cytomegalovirus (CMV) immediate early promoter
    580..613     +  LTR            5' LTR (truncated) (fragment): truncated 5' long terminal repeat (LTR) from HIV-1
    629..647     +  promoter       T7 promoter: promoter for bacteriophage T7 RNA polymerase
    770..2611    +  CDS            Ddx5: DDX5_MOUSE - Also known as Tnz2. Experimental evidence at protein level: Swiss-Prot protein existence level 1. Involved in the alternative regulation of pre-mRNA splicing; its RNA helicase activity is necessary for increasing tau exon 10 inclusion and occurs in a RBM4-dependent manner. Binds to the tau pre- mRNA in the stem-loop region downstream of exon 10. The rate of ATP hydrolysis is highly stimulated by single-stranded RNA. Involved in transcriptional regulation; the function is independent of the RNA helicase activity. Transcriptional coactivator for androgen receptor AR but probably not
   2649..2667    -  promoter       SP6 promoter: promoter for bacteriophage SP6 RNA polymerase
   2693..2917    +  polyA_signal   bGH poly(A) signal: bovine growth hormone polyadenylation signal
   2921..2942    +  promoter       SV40 promoter (fragment): SV40 enhancer and early promoter
   2963..3391    +  rep_origin     f1 ori (sequence partly withheld): f1 bacteriophage origin of replication; arrow indicates direction of (+) strand synthesis
   3405..3734    +  promoter       SV40 promoter: SV40 enhancer and early promoter
   3801..4592    +  CDS            neo: KKA2_KLEPN - Also known as kan, nptII. Experimental evidence at protein level: Swiss-Prot protein existence level 1. Resistance to kanamycin, neomycin, paromomycin, ribostamycin, butirosin and gentamicin B. From Klebsiella pneumoniae.
   4616..4774    +  CDS            ble (fragment): BLE_KLEPN - Experimental evidence at protein level: Swiss-Prot protein existence level 1. Binding protein with a strong affinity to the bleomycin family of antibiotics. Binds to CL990; an antimitotic-antibiotic compound. From Klebsiella pneumoniae.
   4769..4890    +  polyA_signal   SV40 poly(A) signal: SV40 polyadenylation signal
   4963..4979    -  protein_bind   lac operator: The lac repressor binds to the lac operator to inhibit transcription in E. coli. This inhibition can be relieved by adding lactose or isopropyl-β-D-thiogalactopyranoside (IPTG). lac repressor encoded by lacI
   4987..5017    -  promoter       lac promoter: promoter for the E. coli lac operon
   5032..5053    -  protein_bind   CAP binding site: CAP binding activates transcription in the presence of cAMP. E. coli catabolite activator protein
   5066..5158    -  CDS            lacI (fragment): lac repressor; lacI; The lac repressor binds to the lac operator to inhibit transcription in E. coli. This inhibition can be relieved by adding lactose or isopropyl-β-D-thiogalactopyranoside (IPTG).
   5341..5929    -  rep_origin     ori: high-copy-number ColE1/pMB1/pBR322/pUC origin of replication
   6100..6960    -  CDS            AmpR: β-lactamase; bla; confers resistance to ampicillin, carbenicillin, and related antibiotics
   6961..7065    -  promoter       AmpR promoter: bla
   7124..7176    -  misc_feature   bom (fragment): basis of mobility region from pBR322
>Addgene plasmid #88870 | pcDHa_mDDX5_FL_K144N | addgene full sequence | sequence record 181024 | Addgene NGS Result
GACATTGATTATTGACTAGTTATTAATAGTAATCAATTACGGGGTCATTAGTTCATAGCCCATATATGGA
GTTCCGCGTTACATAACTTACGGTAAATGGCCCGCCTGGCTGACCGCCCAACGACCCCCGCCCATTGACG
TCAATAATGACGTATGTTCCCATAGTAACGCCAATAGGGACTTTCCATTGACGTCAATGGGTGGAGTATT
TACGGTAAACTGCCCACTTGGCAGTACATCAAGTGTATCATATGCCAAGTACGCCCCCTATTGACGTCAA
TGACGGTAAATGGCCCGCCTGGCATTATGCCCAGTACATGACCTTATGGGACTTTCCTACTTGGCAGTAC
ATCTACGTATTAGTCATCGCTATTACCATGGTGATGCGGTTTTGGCAGTACATCAATGGGCGTGGATAGC
GGTTTGACTCACGGGGATTTCCAAGTCTCCACCCCATTGACGTCAATGGGAGTTTGTTTTGGCACCAAAA
TCAACGGGACTTTCCAAAATGTCGTAACAACTCCGCCCCATTGACGCAAATGGGCGGTAGGCGTGTACGG
TGGGAGGTCTATATAAGCAGAGCTCTCTGGCTAACTAGAGAACCCACTGCTTACTGGCTTATCGAAATTA
ATACGACTCACTATAGGGAGACCCAAGCTTGACCACCATGGGTACCTACCCTTATGACGTCCCCGATTAC
GCCGGATCCACTAGTAACGGCCGCCAGTGTGCTGGAATTCTGCAGATATCCATCACACTGGCGGCCGCTT
CGAGTTATTCTAGTGACCGAGACCGCGGCCGGGATCGAGGGTTTGGTGCACCTCGATTTGGAGGGAGTAG
AACAGGACCCCTCTCTGGAAAGAAGTTTGGAAATCCTGGGGAGAAACTAGTTAAAAAGAAGTGGAATCTT
GATGAGCTGCCCAAATTTGAGAAGAATTTTTATCAAGAACACCCTGATTTGGCAAGGCGCACCGCACAAG
AGGTAGATACATACAGAAGAAGCAAGGAAATTACAGTTAGAGGTCACAACTGTCCAAAACCTGTTCTGAA
TTTTTATGAAGCAAACTTTCCTGCGAATGTCATGGATGTGATTGCAAGGCAGAACTTTACTGAACCCACT
GCTATTCAAGCTCAGGGCTGGCCAGTTGCTCTCAGTGGATTGGATATGGTTGGAGTAGCTCAGACTGGAT
CTGGGAACACATTATCTTATTTGCTGCCTGCCATTGTACACATAAACCACCAGCCATTCCTAGAGAGAGG
TGATGGGCCTATTTGCTTGGTGCTGGCACCAACTCGAGAACTGGCACAGCAGGTGCAGCAAGTGGCTGCT
GAATATTGTCGAGCTTGTCGCTTGAAGTCTACTTGCATCTATGGTGGTGCTCCCAAAGGACCACAGATTC
GTGATTTGGAAAGAGGTGTGGAAATCTGTATTGCAACACCTGGAAGACTGATTGACTTTTTAGAGTGTGG
GAAAACCAATCTGAGAAGAACAACTTACCTTGTCCTTGATGAAGCTGATAGGATGCTTGATATGGGATTT
GAACCCCAGATAAGGAAAATTGTGGATCAAATAAGACCTGATAGGCAAACACTAATGTGGAGTGCAACTT
GGCCAAAAGAAGTAAGACAGCTTGCTGAAGATTTCCTGAAAGACTATATTCATATCAATATTGGTGCACT
GGAACTGAGTGCAAACCATAACATTCTTCAGATTGTGGATGTATGTCATGATGTCGAAAAGGATGAAAAG
CTTATTCGTCTGATGGAAGAAATCATGAGTGAGAAGGAGAATAAAACTATTGTTTTTGTTGAAACCAAAA
GAAGATGTGATGAACTTACCAGAAAAATGAGGAGAGATGGGTGGCCTGCCATGGGCATCCATGGTGACAA
GAGTCAGCAGGAACGTGACTGGGTTCTAAATGAATTCAAACATGGAAAAGCTCCTATTCTGATTGCTACC
GATGTGGCCTCCAGAGGGCTAGATGTGGAAGATGTGAAATTTGTCATCAATTATGACTACCCTAACTCCT
CAGAGGATTATATTCATCGAATTGGAAGAACTGCTCGCAGTACCAAAACAGGCACAGCATACACTTTCTT
TACACCTAATAACATAAAGCAAGTGAGCGACCTTATCTCTGTGCTTCGGGAAGCTAATCAAGCAATTAAT
CCCAAGTTGCTTCAGTTGGTCGAAGACAGAGGTTCAGGTCGTTCCAGGGGTAGAGGAGGCATGAAGGACG
ATCGTCGTGACAGATACTCTGCAGGCAAAAGGGGTGGATTTAATACCTTTAGAGACAGGGAAAACTATGA
CAGAGGCTACTCTAATCTGCTTAAGAGAGATTTTGGGGCTAAAACTCAGAATGGTGTTTACAGTGCTGCA
AATTACACCAATGGGAGCTTTGGAAGTAATTTTGTATCTGCTGGCATACAGACCAGTTTTAGGACTGGTA
ATCCAACAGGGACTTACCAGAACGGTTATGATAGCACTCAGCAATATGGAAGTAATGTTGCAAATATGCA
CAATGGTATGAACCAACAGGCATATGCATATCCTGCTACCGCAGCTGCTGCGCCTATGATTGGCTATCCC
ATGCCAACAGGGTATTCTCAATAAGCGGCCGCTCGAGCATGCATCTAGAGGGCCCTATTCTATAGTGTCA
CCTAAATGCTAGAGCTCGCTGATCAGCCTCGACTGTGCCTTCTAGTTGCCAGCCATCTGTTGTTTGCCCC
TCCCCCGTGCCTTCCTTGACCCTGGAAGGTGCCACTCCCACTGTCCTTTCCTAATAAAATGAGGAAATTG
CATCGCATTGTCTGAGTAGGTGTCATTCTATTCTGGGGGGTGGGGTGGGGCAGGACAGCAAGGGGGAGGA
TTGGGAAGACAATAGCAGGCATGCTGGGGATGCGGTGGGCTCTATGGCTTCTGAGGCGGAAAGAACCAGC
TGGGGCTCTAGGGGGTATCCCC
[124 nt withheld, positions 2963-3086]
C
[91 nt withheld, positions 3088-3178]
A
[49 nt withheld, positions 3180-3228]
CCTTTGACGTTGGAGTCCACGTTCTTT
[37 nt withheld, positions 3256-3292]
ACCCTATCTCGGTCTATTCTTTTGATTTATAAGGGATTTTGCCGATTTCGGCCTATTGGTTAAAAAATGA
GCTGATTTAACAAAAATTTAACGCGAATTAATTCTGTGGAATGTGTGTCAGTTAGGGTGTGGAAAGTCCC
CAGGCTCCCCAGCAGGCAGAAGTATGCAAAGCATGCATCTCAATTAGTCAGCAACCAGGTGTGGAAAGTC
CCCAGGCTCCCCAGCAGGCAGAAGTATGCAAAGCATGCATCTCAATTAGTCAGCAACCATAGTCCCGCCC
CTAACTCCGCCCATCCCGCCCCTAACTCCGCCCAGTTCCGCCCATTCTCCGCCCCATGGCTGACTAATTT
TTTTTATTTATGCAGAGGCCGAGGCCGCCTCTGCCTCTGAGCTATTCCAGAAGTAGTGAGGAGGCTTTTT
TGGAGGCCTAGGCTTTTGCAAAAAGCTCCCGGGAGCTTGTATATCCATTTTCGGATCTGATCAAGAGACA
GGATGAGGATCGTTTCGCATGATTGAACAAGATGGATTGCACGCAGGTTCTCCGGCCGCTTGGGTGGAGA
GGCTATTCGGCTATGACTGGGCACAACAGACAATCGGCTGCTCTGATGCCGCCGTGTTCCGGCTGTCAGC
GCAGGGGCGCCCGGTTCTTTTTGTCAAGACCGACCTGTCCGGTGCCCTGAATGAACTGCAGGACGAGGCA
GCGCGGCTATCGTGGCTGGCCACGACGGGCGTTCCTTGCGCAGCTGTGCTCGACGTTGTCACTGAAGCGG
GAAGGGACTGGCTGCTATTGGGCGAAGTGCCGGGGCAGGATCTCCTGTCATCTCACCTTGCTCCTGCCGA
GAAAGTATCCATCATGGCTGATGCAATGCGGCGGCTGCATACGCTTGATCCGGCTACCTGCCCATTCGAC
CACCAAGCGAAACATCGCATCGAGCGAGCACGTACTCGGATGGAAGCCGGTCTTGTCGATCAGGATGATC
TGGACGAAGAGCATCAGGGGCTCGCGCCAGCCGAACTGTTCGCCAGGCTCAAGGCGCGCATGCCCGACGG
CGAGGATCTCGTCGTGACCCATGGCGATGCCTGCTTGCCGAATATCATGGTGGAAAATGGCCGCTTTTCT
GGATTCATCGACTGTGGCCGGCTGGGTGTGGCGGACCGCTATCAGGACATAGCGTTGGCTACCCGTGATA
TTGCTGAAGAGCTTGGCGGCGAATGGGCTGACCGCTTCCTCGTGCTTTACGGTATCGCCGCTCCCGATTC
GCAGCGCATCGCCTTCTATCGCCTTCTTGACGAGTTCTTCTGAGCGGGACTCTGGGGTTCGAAATGACCG
ACCAAGCGACGCCCAACCTGCCATCACGAGATTTCGATTCCACCGCCGCCTTCTATGAAAGGTTGGGCTT
CGGAATCGTTTTCCGGGACGCCGGCTGGATGATCCTCCAGCGCGGGGATCTCATGCTGGAGTTCTTCGCC
CACCCCAACTTGTTTATTGCAGCTTATAATGGTTACAAATAAAGCAATAGCATCACAAATTTCACAAATA
AAGCATTTTTTTCACTGCATTCTAGTTGTGGTTTGTCCAAACTCATCAATGTATCTTATCATGTCTGTAT
ACCGTCGACCTCTAGCTAGAGCTTGGCGTAATCATGGTCATAGCTGTTTCCTGTGTGAAATTGTTATCCG
CTCACAATTCCACACAACATACGAGCCGGAAGCATAAAGTGTAAAGCCTGGGGTGCCTAATGAGTGAGCT
AACTCACATTAATTGCGTTGCGCTCACTGCCCGCTTTCCAGTCGGGAAACCTGTCGTGCCAGCTGCATTA
ATGAATCGGCCAACGCGCGGGGAGAGGCGGTTTGCGTATTGGGCGCTCTTCCGCTTCCTCGCTCACTGAC
TCGCTGCGCTCGGTCGTTCGGCTGCGGCGAGCGGTATCAGCTCACTCAAAGGCGGTAATACGGTTATCCA
CAGAATCAGGGGATAACGCAGGAAAGAACATGTGAGCAAAAGGCCAGCAAAAGGCCAGGAACCGTAAAAA
GGCCGCGTTGCTGGCGTTTTTCCATAGGCTCCGCCCCCCTGACGAGCATCACAAAAATCGACGCTCAAGT
CAGAGGTGGCGAAACCCGACAGGACTATAAAGATACCAGGCGTTTCCCCCTGGAAGCTCCCTCGTGCGCT
CTCCTGTTCCGACCCTGCCGCTTACCGGATACCTGTCCGCCTTTCTCCCTTCGGGAAGCGTGGCGCTTTC
TCATAGCTCACGCTGTAGGTATCTCAGTTCGGTGTAGGTCGTTCGCTCCAAGCTGGGCTGTGTGCACGAA
CCCCCCGTTCAGCCCGACCGCTGCGCCTTATCCGGTAACTATCGTCTTGAGTCCAACCCGGTAAGACACG
ACTTATCGCCACTGGCAGCAGCCACTGGTAACAGGATTAGCAGAGCGAGGTATGTAGGCGGTGCTACAGA
GTTCTTGAAGTGGTGGCCTAACTACGGCTACACTAGAAGAACAGTATTTGGTATCTGCGCTCTGCTGAAG
CCAGTTACCTTCGGAAAAAGAGTTGGTAGCTCTTGATCCGGCAAACAAACCACCGCTGGTAGCGGTGGTT
TTTTTGTTTGCAAGCAGCAGATTACGCGCAGAAAAAAAGGATCTCAAGAAGATCCTTTGATCTTTTCTAC
GGGGTCTGACGCTCAGTGGAACGAAAACTCACGTTAAGGGATTTTGGTCATGAGATTATCAAAAAGGATC
TTCACCTAGATCCTTTTAAATTAAAAATGAAGTTTTAAATCAATCTAAAGTATATATGAGTAAACTTGGT
CTGACAGTTACCAATGCTTAATCAGTGAGGCACCTATCTCAGCGATCTGTCTATTTCGTTCATCCATAGT
TGCCTGACTCCCCGTCGTGTAGATAACTACGATACGGGAGGGCTTACCATCTGGCCCCAGTGCTGCAATG
ATACCGCGAGACCCACGCTCACCGGCTCCAGATTTATCAGCAATAAACCAGCCAGCCGGAAGGGCCGAGC
GCAGAAGTGGTCCTGCAACTTTATCCGCCTCCATCCAGTCTATTAATTGTTGCCGGGAAGCTAGAGTAAG
TAGTTCGCCAGTTAATAGTTTGCGCAACGTTGTTGCCATTGCTACAGGCATCGTGGTGTCACGCTCGTCG
TTTGGTATGGCTTCATTCAGCTCCGGTTCCCAACGATCAAGGCGAGTTACATGATCCCCCATGTTGTGCA
AAAAAGCGGTTAGCTCCTTCGGTCCTCCGATCGTTGTCAGAAGTAAGTTGGCCGCAGTGTTATCACTCAT
GGTTATGGCAGCACTGCATAATTCTCTTACTGTCATGCCATCCGTAAGATGCTTTTCTGTGACTGGTGAG
TACTCAACCAAGTCATTCTGAGAATAGTGTATGCGGCGACCGAGTTGCTCTTGCCCGGCGTCAATACGGG
ATAATACCGCGCCACATAGCAGAACTTTAAAAGTGCTCATCATTGGAAAACGTTCTTCGGGGCGAAAACT
CTCAAGGATCTTACCGCTGTTGAGATCCAGTTCGATGTAACCCACTCGTGCACCCAACTGATCTTCAGCA
TCTTTTACTTTCACCAGCGTTTCTGGGTGAGCAAAAACAGGAAGGCAAAATGCCGCAAAAAAGGGAATAA
GGGCGACACGGAAATGTTGAATACTCATACTCTTCCTTTTTCAATATTATTGAAGCATTTATCAGGGTTA
TTGTCTCATGAGCGGATACATATTTGAATGTATTTAGAAAAATAAACAAATAGGGGTTCCGCGCACATTT
CCCCGAAAAGTGCCACCTGACGTCGACGGATCGGGAGATCTCCCGATCCCCTATGGTGCACTCTCAGTAC
AATCTGCTCTGATGCCGCATAGTTAAGCCAGTATCTGCTCCCTGCTTGTGTGTTGGAGGTCGCTGAGTAG
TGCGCGAGCAAAATTTAAGCTACAACAAGGCAAGGCTTGACCGACAATTGCATGAAGAATCTGCTTAGGG
TTAGGCGTTTTGCGCTGCTTCGCGATGTACGGGCCAGATATACGCGTT
